>Addgene plasmid #106103 | pENTR4_ELAVL1 | addgene full sequence | sequence record 203417 | Addgene NGS Result
CTTTCCTGCGTTATCCCCTGATTCTGTGGATAACCGTATTACCGCCTTTGAGTGAGCTGATACCGCTCGC
CGCAGCCGAACGACCGAGCGCAGCGAGTCAGTGAGCGAGGAAGCGGAAGAGCGCCCAATACGCAAACCGC
CTCTCCCCGCGCGTTGGCCGATTCATTAATGCAGCTGGCACGACAGGTTTCCCGACTGGAAAGCGGGCAG
TGAGCGCAACGCAATTAATACGCGTACCGCTAGCCAGGAAGAGTTTGTAGAAACGCAAAAAGGCCATCCG
TCAGGATGGCCTTCTGCTTAGTTTGATGCCTGGCAGTTTATGGCGGGCGTCCTGCCCGCCACCCTCCGGG
CCGTTGCTTCACAACGTTCAAATCCGCTCCCGGCGGATTTGTCCTACTCAGGAGAGCGTTCACCGACAAA
CAACAGATAAAACGAAAGGCCCAGTCTTCCGACTGAGCCTTTCGTTTTATTTGATGCCTGGCAGTTCCCT
ACTCTCGCGTTAACGCTAGCATGGATGTTTTCCCAGTCACGACGTTGTAAAACGACGGCCAGTCTTAAGC
TCGGGCCCCAAATAATGATTTTATTTTGACTGATAGTGACCTGTTCGTTGCAACAAATTGATGAGCAATG
CTTTTTTATAATGCCAACTTTGTACAAAAAAGCAGGCTTCATGTCTAATGGTTATGAAGACCACATGGCC
GAAGACTGCAGGGGTGACATCGGGAGAACGAATTTGATCGTCAACTACCTCCCTCAGAACATGACCCAGG
ATGAGTTACGAAGCCTGTTCAGCAGCATTGGTGAAGTTGAATCTGCAAAACTTATTCGGGATAAAGTAGC
AGGACACAGCTTGGGCTATGGCTTTGTGAACTACGTGACCGCGAAGGATGCAGAGAGAGCGATCAACACG
CTGAACGGCTTGAGGCTCCAGTCAAAAACCATTAAGGTGTCGTATGCTCGCCCGAGCTCAGAGGTGATCA
AAGACGCCAACTTGTACATCAGCGGGCTCCCGCGGACCATGACCCAGAAGGACGTAGAAGACATGTTCTC
TCGGTTTGGGCGGATCATCAACTCGCGGGTCCTCGTGGATCAGACTACAGGTTTGTCCAGAGGGGTTGCG
TTTATCCGGTTTGACAAACGGTCGGAGGCAGAAGAGGCAATTACCAGTTTCAATGGTCATAAACCCCCAG
GTTCCTCTGAGCCCATCACAGTGAAGTTTGCAGCCAACCCCAACCAGAACAAAAACGTGGCACTCCTCTC
GCAGCTGTACCACTCGCCAGCGCGACGGTTCGGAGGCCCCGTTCACCACCAGGCGCAGAGATTCAGGTTC
TCCCCCATGGGCGTCGATCACATGAGCGGGCTCTCTGGCGTCAACGTGCCAGGAAACGCCTCCTCCGGCT
GGTGCATTTTCATCTACAACCTGGGGCAGGATGCCGACGAGGGGATCCTCTGGCAGATGTTTGGGCCGTT
TGGTGCCGTCACCAATGTGAAAGTGATCCGCGACTTCAACACCAACAAGTGCAAAGGGTTTGGCTTTGTG
ACCATGACAAACTATGAAGAAGCCGCGATGGCCATAGCCAGCCTGAACGGCTACCGCCTGGGGGACAAAA
TCTTACAGGTTTCCTTCAAAACCAACAAGTCCCACAAATAAACCCAGCTTTCTTGTACAAAGTTGGCATT
ATAAGAAAGCATTGCTTATCAATTTGTTGCAACGAACAGGTCACTATCAGTCAAAATAAAATCATTATTT
GCCATCCAGCTGATATCCCCTATAGTGAGTCGTATTACATGGTCATAGCTGTTTCCTGGCAGCTCTGGCC
CGTGTCTCAAAATCTCTGATGTTACATTGCACAAGATAAAAATATATCATCATGAACAATAAAACTGTCT
GCTTACATAAACAGTAATACAAGGGGTGTTATGAGCCATATTCAACGGGAAACGTCGAGGCCGCGATTAA
ATTCCAACATGGATGCTGATTTATATGGGTATAAATGGGCTCGCGATAATGTCGGGCAATCAGGTGCGAC
AATCTATCGCTTGTATGGGAAGCCCGATGCGCCAGAGTTGTTTCTGAAACATGGCAAAGGTAGCGTTGCC
AATGATGTTACAGATGAGATGGTCAGACTAAACTGGCTGACGGAATTTATGCCTCTTCCGACCATCAAGC
ATTTTATCCGTACTCCTGATGATGCATGGTTACTCACCACTGCGATCCCCGGAAAAACAGCATTCCAGGT
ATTAGAAGAATATCCTGATTCAGGTGAAAATATTGTTGATGCGCTGGCAGTGTTCCTGCGCCGGTTGCAT
TCGATTCCTGTTTGTAATTGTCCTTTTAACAGCGATCGCGTATTTCGTCTCGCTCAGGCGCAATCACGAA
TGAATAACGGTTTGGTTGATGCGAGTGATTTTGATGACGAGCGTAATGGCTGGCCTGTTGAACAAGTCTG
GAAAGAAATGCATAAACTTTTGCCATTCTCACCGGATTCAGTCGTCACTCATGGTGATTTCTCACTTGAT
AACCTTATTTTTGACGAGGGGAAATTAATAGGTTGTATTGATGTTGGACGAGTCGGAATCGCAGACCGAT
ACCAGGATCTTGCCATCCTATGGAACTGCCTCGGTGAGTTTTCTCCTTCATTACAGAAACGGCTTTTTCA
AAAATATGGTATTGATAATCCTGATATGAATAAATTGCAGTTTCATTTGATGCTCGATGAGTTTTTCTAA
TCAGAATTGGTTAATTGGTTGTAACACTGGCAGAGCATTACGCTGACTTGACGGGACGGCGCAAGCTCAT
GACCAAAATCCCTTAACGTGAGTTACGCGTCGTTCCACTGAGCGTCAGACCCCGTAGAAAAGATCAAAGG
ATCTTCTTGAGATCCTTTTTTTCTGCGCGTAATCTGCTGCTTGCAAACAAAAAAACCACCGCTACCAGCG
GTGGTTTGTTTGCCGGATCAAGAGCTACCAACTCTTTTTCCGAAGGTAACTGGCTTCAGCAGAGCGCAGA
TACCAAATACTGTTCTTCTAGTGTAGCCGTAGTTAGGCCACCACTTCAAGAACTCTGTAGCACCGCCTAC
ATACCTCGCTCTGCTAATCCTGTTACCAGTGGCTGCTGCCAGTGGCGATAAGTCGTGTCTTACCGGGTTG
GACTCAAGACGATAGTTACCGGATAAGGCGCAGCGGTCGGGCTGAACGGGGGGTTCGTGCACACAGCCCA
GCTTGGAGCGAACGACCTACACCGAACTGAGATACCTACAGCGTGAGCTATGAGAAAGCGCCACGCTTCC
CGAAGGGAGAAAGGCGGACAGGTATCCGGTAAGCGGCAGGGTCGGAACAGGAGAGCGCACGAGGGAGCTT
CCAGGGGGAAACGCCTGGTATCTTTATAGTCCTGTCGGGTTTCGCCACCTCTGACTTGAGCGTCGATTTT
TGTGATGCTCGTCAGGGGGGCGGAGCCTATGGAAAAACGCCAGCAACGCGGCCTTTTTACGGTTCCTGGC
CTTTTGCTGGCCTTTTGCTCACATGTT
Features (pLannotate 1.2.2; 10 found; start..end, strand, type, name):
    121..213     +  CDS            lacI (fragment): lac repressor; lacI; The lac repressor binds to the lac operator to inhibit transcription in E. coli. This inhibition can be relieved by adding lactose or isopropyl-β-D-thiogalactopyranoside (IPTG).
    268..295     -  terminator     rrnB T2 terminator: transcription terminator T2 from the E. coli rrnB gene
    427..470     +  terminator     rrnB T1 terminator: Escherichia coli rrnB; transcription terminator T1 from the E. coli rrnB gene
    517..553     -  CDS            lacZα (fragment): LacZα fragment of β-galactosidase; lacZ fragment
    569..668     +  protein_bind   attL1: mutant version of attL; recombination site for the Gateway® LR reaction LR Clonase™
    671..1648    +  CDS            ELAVL1: ELAV1_HUMAN - Also known as HUR. Experimental evidence at protein level: Swiss-Prot protein existence level 1. RNA-binding protein that binds to the 3'-UTR region of mRNAs and increases their stability (PubMed:14517288, PubMed:18285462, PubMed:31358969). Involved in embryonic stem cells (ESCs) differentiation: preferentially binds mRNAs that are not methylated by N6-methyladenosine (m6A), stabilizing them, promoting ESCs differentiation (By similarity). Binds to poly-U elements and AU-rich elements (AREs) in the 3'-UTR of target mRNAs (PubMed:8626503, PubMed:17632515, PubMed:18285462, PubMed:2
   1652..1751    -  protein_bind   attL2: mutant version of attL; recombination site for the Gateway® LR reaction LR Clonase™
   1769..1787    -  promoter       T7 promoter: promoter for bacteriophage T7 RNA polymerase
   1921..2730    +  CDS            KanR: aminoglycoside phosphotransferase; aph(3')-Ia; confers resistance to kanamycin in bacteria or G418 (Geneticin®) in eukaryotes
   2877..3465    +  rep_origin     ori: high-copy-number ColE1/pMB1/pBR322/pUC origin of replication
