[The description below was written by a language model from this plasmid's Addgene catalogue record and pLannotate feature annotations shown in this document.]
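Description:
pENTR4_ELAVL1 is a Gateway entry clone carrying the human ELAVL1 coding sequence, also known as HuR. The catalogue lists pDONR221 as the backbone, although the plasmid name suggests pENTR4; the record does not resolve this difference. The sequenced plasmid is about 3.5 kb. It is maintained in E. coli through a high-copy ColE1/pUC-type origin of replication and selected with kanamycin via an aminoglycoside phosphotransferase (KanR) gene.

The ELAVL1 open reading frame sits directly between attL1 and attL2, the recombination sites recognised in the Gateway LR reaction. This arrangement lets the insert be moved, in a defined orientation and reading frame, into any attR-containing destination vector. No tags or reporters are annotated within the insert. There is also no promoter positioned to drive ELAVL1 expression, as expected for an entry vector: promoter, tags and host-specific elements come from the chosen destination plasmid. Upstream of attL1 lie the rrnB T1 and T2 transcription terminators, which shield the cloned sequence from read-through transcription from the backbone. A T7 promoter lies just beyond attL2, pointing back toward the insert on the opposite strand. Short lacI and lacZα fragments are also annotated and appear to be non-functional backbone remnants.

ELAVL1 encodes an RNA-binding protein that recognises poly-U and AU-rich elements in mRNA 3' untranslated regions and stabilises its targets. The stated purpose is simply to serve as an entry vector for ELAVL1, a shuttle source for building expression constructs. The record does not specify particular downstream destination vectors.
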