Addgene plasmid #106103: pENTR4_ELAVL1
Purpose: Entry vector for ELAVL1
Depositing lab: Thomas Tuschl. Depositing organization: Rockefeller University. Publication: The TIA1 RNA-Binding Protein Family Regulates EIF2AK2-Mediated Stress Response and Cell Cycle Progression. Meyer C, Garzia A, Mazzola M, Gerstberger S, Molina H, Tuschl T. Mol Cell. 2018 Feb 15;69(4):622-635.e6. doi: 10.1016/j.molcel.2018.01.011. PubMed 29429924.
Backbone
  Vector backbone: pDONR221
  Vector type: Gateway entry vector
Growth in bacteria
  Bacterial resistance: Kanamycin, 50 μg/mL
  Growth temperature: 37°C
  Growth strain: DH5alpha
  Copy number: Unknown
Gene/Insert
  Gene/Insert name: ELAVL1
  Species: H. sapiens (human)
  Entrez Gene: ELAVL1 (a.k.a. ELAV1, HUR, Hua, MelG)
  Cloning method: Gateway Cloning
Terms and licenses: Academic/Nonprofit Terms; Industry Terms: Not Available to Industry
How to cite: pENTR4_ELAVL1 was a gift from Thomas Tuschl (Addgene plasmid # 106103 ; http://n2t.net/addgene:106103 ; RRID:Addgene_106103)
